Addgene plasmid #81300: pDONR223_RAC1_p.P29S
Purpose: Gateway Donor vector containing RAC1 , part of the Target Accelerator Plasmid Collection.
Depositing lab: Jesse Boehm & William Hahn & David Root. Depositing organization: Broad Institute. Publication: Systematic Functional Interrogation of Rare Cancer Variants Identifies Oncogenic Alleles. Kim E, Ilic N, Shrestha Y, Zou L, Kamburov A, Zhu C, Yang X, Lubonja R, Tran N, Nguyen C, Lawrence MS, Piccioni F, Bagul M, Doench JG, Chouinard CR, Wu X, Hogstrom L, Natoli T, Tamayo P, Horn H, Corsello SM, Lage K, Root DE, Subramanian A, Golub TR, Getz G, Boehm JS, Hahn WC. Cancer Discov. 2016 Jul;6(7):714-26. doi: 10.1158/2159-8290.CD-16-0160. Epub 2016 May 4. PubMed 27147599.
Backbone
  Vector backbone: pDONR223
  Backbone manufacturer: Invitrogen
  Backbone size w/o insert (bp): 2790
  Vector type: Gateway Entry vector
Growth in bacteria
  Bacterial resistance: Spectinomycin, 50 μg/mL
  Growth temperature: 37°C
  Growth strain: DH5alpha
  Copy number: High Copy
Gene/Insert
  Gene/Insert name: RAC1
  Species: H. sapiens (human)
  Mutation: P29S, T135I
  GenBank ID: NM_006908.4
  Entrez Gene: RAC1 (a.k.a. MIG5, MRD48, Rac-1, TC-25, p21-Rac1)
  Promoter: None
  Cloning method: Gateway Cloning
  Sequencing primers: 5′ M13pUC-fwd; 3′ M13-Rev
Terms and licenses: Academic/Nonprofit Terms; Industry Terms: Not Available to Industry
Depositor comments: Closed state: stop codon immediately follows insert
How to cite: pDONR223_RAC1_p.P29S was a gift from Jesse Boehm & William Hahn & David Root (Addgene plasmid # 81300 ; http://n2t.net/addgene:81300 ; RRID:Addgene_81300)
