[The description below was written by a language model from this plasmid's Addgene catalogue record and pLannotate feature annotations shown in this document.]
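Description:
pDONR223_RAC1_p.P29S is a Gateway entry clone built on the Invitrogen pDONR223 backbone and carrying a mutant human RAC1 open reading frame. It forms part of the Target Accelerator Plasmid Collection, a resource for functional testing of cancer-associated variants. The plasmid is propagated in E. coli at high copy from a ColE1/pUC-type origin and is selected with spectinomycin through the aadA (SmR) aminoglycoside adenylyltransferase gene. The annotation places a class 1 integron Pc promoter fragment and a short gentamicin acetyltransferase remnant upstream of this gene. Small lacZα and lacI fragments and the rrnB T1 and T2 terminators are backbone remnants, with the terminators helping to insulate the cloning region from read-through transcription.

The RAC1 coding sequence, which encodes a Rac family small GTPase, sits between two attL recombination sites in opposite orientations. The annotation software labels both sites as attL3. These sites allow the ORF to be moved by an LR Clonase reaction into any compatible Gateway destination vector. The record lists no promoter for the insert, so the plasmid is a shuttle and archive clone rather than an expression construct. A T7 promoter lies just outside the downstream attL site, on the opposite strand. The name refers to the P29S substitution, but the catalogue lists two changes, P29S and T135I, relative to the reference transcript. The clone is in the "closed" configuration, with a stop codon immediately after the insert, so destination vectors will yield native C-terminal protein and cannot add C-terminal fusion tags. Its typical use is to transfer the variant into expression vectors for comparison with wild-type RAC1.
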