Features (pLannotate 1.2.2; 12 found; start..end, strand, type, name):
     38..74      -  CDS            lacZα (fragment): LacZα fragment of β-galactosidase; lacZ fragment
     91..186     +  protein_bind   attL3: mutant version of attL; recombination site for the Gateway® LR reaction LR Clonase™
    189..765     +  CDS            Rac1 (fragment): human Rac family small GTPase 1
    772..867     -  protein_bind   attL3: mutant version of attL; recombination site for the Gateway® LR reaction LR Clonase™
    886..904     -  promoter       T7 promoter: promoter for bacteriophage T7 RNA polymerase
   1094..1117    +  promoter       Pc promoter (fragment): intI1 (promoter lies within the coding sequence); class 1 integron promoter
   1293..1349    +  CDS            GmR (fragment): gentamycin acetyltransferase; aacC1; confers resistance to gentamycin
   1356..2147    +  CDS            SmR: aminoglycoside adenylyltransferase (Murphy, 1985); aadA; confers resistance to spectinomycin and streptomycin
   2240..2828    +  rep_origin     ori: high-copy-number ColE1/pMB1/pBR322/pUC origin of replication
   3011..3103    +  CDS            lacI (fragment): lac repressor; lacI; The lac repressor binds to the lac operator to inhibit transcription in E. coli. This inhibition can be relieved by adding lactose or isopropyl-β-D-thiogalactopyranoside (IPTG).
   3158..3185    -  terminator     rrnB T2 terminator: transcription terminator T2 from the E. coli rrnB gene
   3317..3360    +  terminator     rrnB T1 terminator: Escherichia coli rrnB; transcription terminator T1 from the E. coli rrnB gene
>Addgene plasmid #81300 | pDONR223_RAC1_p.P29S | addgene full sequence | sequence record 168391 | Addgene NGS Result
GGCAGTTCCCTACTCTCGCGTTAACGCTAGCATGGATGTTTTCCCAGTCACGACGTTGTAAAACGACGGC
CAGTCTTAAGCTCGGGCCCCAAATAATGATTTTATTTTGACTGATAGTGACCTGTTCGTTGCAACAAATT
GATGAGCAATGCTTTTTTATAATGCCAACTTTGTACAAAAAAGTTGGCATGCAGGCCATCAAGTGTGTGG
TGGTGGGAGACGGAGCTGTAGGTAAAACTTGCCTACTGATCAGTTACACAACCAATGCATTTTCTGGAGA
ATATATCCCTACTGTCTTTGACAATTATTCTGCCAATGTTATGGTAGATGGAAAACCGGTGAATCTGGGC
TTATGGGATACAGCTGGACAAGAAGATTATGACAGATTACGCCCCCTATCCTATCCGCAAACAGATGTGT
TCTTAATTTGCTTTTCCCTTGTGAGTCCTGCATCATTTGAAAATGTCCGTGCAAAGTGGTATCCTGAGGT
GCGGCACCACTGTCCCAACACTCCCATCATCCTAGTGGGAACTAAACTTGATCTTAGGGATGATAAAGAC
ACGATCGAGAAACTGAAGGAGAAGAAGCTGATTCCCATCACCTATCCGCAGGGTCTAGCCATGGCTAAGG
AGATTGGTGCTGTAAAATACCTGGAGTGCTCGGCGCTCACACAGCGAGGCCTCAAGACAGTGTTTGACGA
AGCGATCCGAGCAGTCCTCTGCCCGCCTCCCGTGAAGAAGAGGAAGAGAAAATGCCTGCTGTTGTGATTG
CCAACTTTCTTGTACAAAGTTGGCATTATAAGAAAGCATTGCTTATCAATTTGTTGCAACGAACAGGTCA
CTATCAGTCAAAATAAAATCATTATTTGCCATCCAGCTGATATCCCCTATAGTGAGTCGTATTACATGGT
CATAGCTGTTTCCTGGCAGCTCTGGCCCGTGTCTCAAAATCTCTGATGTTACATTGCACAAGATAAAAAT
ATATCATCATGCCTCCTCTAGACCAGCCAGGACAGAAATGCCTCGACTTCGCTGCTACCCAAGGTTGCCG
GGTGACGCACACCGTGGAAACGGATGAAGGCACGAACCCAGTGGACATAAGCCTGTTCGGTTCGTAAGCT
GTAATGCAAGTAGCGTATGCGCTCACGCAACTGGTCCAGAACCTTGACCGAACGCAGCGGTGGTAACGGC
GCAGTGGCGGTTTTCATGGCTTGTTATGACTGTTTTTTTGGGGTACAGTCTATGCCTCGGGCATCCAAGC
AGCAAGCGCGTTACGCCGTGGGTCGATGTTTGATGTTATGGAGCAGCAACGATGTTACGCAGCAGGGCAG
TCGCCCTAAAACAAAGTTAAACATTATGAGGGAAGCGGTGATCGCCGAAGTATCGACTCAACTATCAGAG
GTAGTTGGCGTCATCGAGCGCCATCTCGAACCGACGTTGCTGGCCGTACATTTGTACGGCTCCGCAGTGG
ATGGCGGCCTGAAGCCACACAGTGATATTGATTTGCTGGTTACGGTGACCGTAAGGCTTGATGAAACAAC
GCGGCGAGCTTTGATCAACGACCTTTTGGAAACTTCGGCTTCCCCTGGAGAGAGCGAGATTCTCCGCGCT
GTAGAAGTCACCATTGTTGTGCACGACGACATCATTCCGTGGCGTTATCCAGCTAAGCGCGAACTGCAAT
TTGGAGAATGGCAGCGCAATGACATTCTTGCAGGTATCTTCGAGCCAGCCACGATCGACATTGATCTGGC
TATCTTGCTGACAAAAGCAAGAGAACATAGCGTTGCCTTGGTAGGTCCAGCGGCGGAGGAACTCTTTGAT
CCGGTTCCTGAACAGGATCTATTTGAGGCGCTAAATGAAACCTTAACGCTATGGAACTCGCCGCCCGACT
GGGCTGGCGATGAGCGAAATGTAGTGCTTACGTTGTCCCGCATTTGGTACAGCGCAGTAACCGGCAAAAT
CGCGCCGAAGGATGTCGCTGCCGACTGGGCAATGGAGCGCCTGCCGGCCCAGTATCAGCCCGTCATACTT
GAAGCTAGACAGGCTTATCTTGGACAAGAAGAAGATCGCTTGGCCTCGCGCGCAGATCAGTTGGAAGAAT
TTGTCCACTACGTGAAAGGCGAGATCACCAAGGTAGTCGGCAAATAACCCTCGAGCCACCCATGACCAAA
ATCCCTTAACGTGAGTTACGCGTCGTTCCACTGAGCGTCAGACCCCGTAGAAAAGATCAAAGGATCTTCT
TGAGATCCTTTTTTTCTGCGCGTAATCTGCTGCTTGCAAACAAAAAAACCACCGCTACCAGCGGTGGTTT
GTTTGCCGGATCAAGAGCTACCAACTCTTTTTCCGAAGGTAACTGGCTTCAGCAGAGCGCAGATACCAAA
TACTGTTCTTCTAGTGTAGCCGTAGTTAGGCCACCACTTCAAGAACTCTGTAGCACCGCCTACATACCTC
GCTCTGCTAATCCTGTTACCAGTGGCTGCTGCCAGTGGCGATAAGTCGTGTCTTACCGGGTTGGACTCAA
GACGATAGTTACCGGATAAGGCGCAGCGGTCGGGCTGAACGGGGGGTTCGTGCACACAGCCCAGCTTGGA
GCGAACGACCTACACCGAACTGAGATACCTACAGCGTGAGCTATGAGAAAGCGCCACGCTTCCCGAAGGG
AGAAAGGCGGACAGGTATCCGGTAAGCGGCAGGGTCGGAACAGGAGAGCGCACGAGGGAGCTTCCAGGGG
GAAACGCCTGGTATCTTTATAGTCCTGTCGGGTTTCGCCACCTCTGACTTGAGCGTCGATTTTTGTGATG
CTCGTCAGGGGGGCGGAGCCTATGGAAAAACGCCAGCAACGCGGCCTTTTTACGGTTCCTGGCCTTTTGC
TGGCCTTTTGCTCACATGTTCTTTCCTGCGTTATCCCCTGATTCTGTGGATAACCGTATTACCGCCTTTG
AGTGAGCTGATACCGCTCGCCGCAGCCGAACGACCGAGCGCAGCGAGTCAGTGAGCGAGGAAGCGGAAGA
GCGCCCAATACGCAAACCGCCTCTCCCCGCGCGTTGGCCGATTCATTAATGCAGCTGGCACGACAGGTTT
CCCGACTGGAAAGCGGGCAGTGAGCGCAACGCAATTAATACGCGTACCGCTAGCCAGGAAGAGTTTGTAG
AAACGCAAAAAGGCCATCCGTCAGGATGGCCTTCTGCTTAGTTTGATGCCTGGCAGTTTATGGCGGGCGT
CCTGCCCGCCACCCTCCGGGCCGTTGCTTCACAACGTTCAAATCCGCTCCCGGCGGATTTGTCCTACTCA
GGAGAGCGTTCACCGACAAACAACAGATAAAACGAAAGGCCCAGTCTTCCGACTGAGCCTTTCGTTTTAT
TTGATGCCT
