>Addgene plasmid #81300 | pDONR223_RAC1_p.P29S | depositor partial sequence | sequence record 154619 | Insert sequence
ATGCAGGCCATCAAGTGTGTGGTGGTGGGAGACGGAGCTGTAGGTAAAACTTGCCTACTGATCAGTTACA
CAACCAATGCATTTTCTGGAGAATATATCCCTACTGTCTTTGACAATTATTCTGCCAATGTTATGGTAGA
TGGAAAACCGGTGAATCTGGGCTTATGGGATACAGCTGGACAAGAAGATTATGACAGATTACGCCCCCTA
TCCTATCCGCAAACAGATGTGTTCTTAATTTGCTTTTCCCTTGTGAGTCCTGCATCATTTGAAAATGTCC
GTGCAAAGTGGTATCCTGAGGTGCGGCACCACTGTCCCAACACTCCCATCATCCTAGTGGGAACTAAACT
TGATCTTAGGGATGATAAAGACACGATCGAGAAACTGAAGGAGAAGAAGCTGATTCCCATCACCTATCCG
CAGGGTCTAGCCATGGCTAAGGAGATTGGTGCTGTAAAATACCTGGAGTGCTCGGCGCTCACACAGCGAG
GCCTCAAGACAGTGTTTGACGAAGCGATCCGAGCAGTCCTCTGCCCGCCTCCCGTGAAGAAGAGGAAGAG
AAAATGCCTGCTGTTG
